Addgene plasmid #43542: III-CAAT
Depositing lab: Chad Cowan & Kiran Musunuru. Depositing organization: Harvard University. Publication: A TALEN Genome-Editing System for Generating Human Stem Cell-Based Disease Models. Ding Q, Lee YK, Schaefer EA, Peters DT, Veres A, Kim K, Kuperwasser N, Motola DL, Meissner TB, Hendriks WT, Trevisan M, Gupta RM, Moisan A, Banks E, Friesen M, Schinzel RT, Xia F, Tang A, Xia Y, Figueroa E, Wann A, Ahfeldt T, Daheron L, Zhang F, Rubin LL, Peng LF, Chung RT, Musunuru K, Cowan CA. Cell Stem Cell. 2012 Dec 12. pii: S1934-5909(12)00645-5. doi: 10.1016/j.stem.2012.11.011. PubMed 23246482.
Backbone
  Vector backbone: pCRII-TOPO
  Backbone manufacturer: Invitrogen
  Backbone size w/o insert (bp): 3973
  Vector type: Bacterial Cloning
Growth in bacteria
  Bacterial resistance: Ampicillin and Kanamycin, 100 & 50 μg/mL
  Growth temperature: 37°C
  Growth strain: Top10
  Copy number: High Copy
Gene/Insert
  Gene/Insert name: III-CAAT
  Species: Synthetic
  Insert size (bp): 426
  Cloning method: TOPO Cloning
  Sequencing primers: 5′ T7; 3′ M13-rev
Terms and licenses: Academic/Nonprofit Terms; Industry Terms: Not Available to Industry
How to cite: III-CAAT was a gift from Chad Cowan & Kiran Musunuru (Addgene plasmid # 43542 ; http://n2t.net/addgene:43542 ; RRID:Addgene_43542)
