[The description below was written by a language model from this plasmid's Addgene catalogue record.]
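Description:
III-CAAT is a bacterial cloning plasmid built on the commercial pCRII-TOPO backbone (about 4 kb without insert), carrying a 426 bp synthetic insert introduced by TOPO cloning. It is a high-copy plasmid maintained in E. coli, and the backbone provides dual selection with both ampicillin and kanamycin resistance. The insert sits between the T7 and M13-reverse priming sites of the vector, which are the recorded sequencing primers for verifying it. No feature table accompanies the record, so individual backbone elements such as the origins of replication are not itemised here.

The record does not spell out what the insert encodes beyond its name and synthetic origin, but the associated publication describes a TALEN genome-editing system for generating human stem cell-based disease models. In that context, the name most plausibly denotes a pre-assembled block of TAL effector repeats: "CAAT" would correspond to the four DNA bases recognised, one repeat per base, and "III" to the position of that block within an ordered array. The insert length is consistent with roughly four repeat units of about 34 amino acids each. This reading is an inference from the name, size and publication rather than something stated in the catalogue fields.

As a cloning-vector entry with no recorded promoter, tag or reporter for expression in eukaryotic cells, the plasmid appears to be a storage and propagation module, one member of a library of parts from which repeat blocks are combined into full-length TALEN constructs in a separate expression vector, rather than a construct used directly for genome editing.
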