>Addgene plasmid #43542 | III-CAAT | depositor partial sequence | sequence record 58807 | III-CAAT sequence 426 bps
CGTCTCGGCTCACCCCAGAGCAGGTCGTGGCGATCGCAAGCCACGACGGAGGAAAGCAAGCCTTGGAAAC
AGTACAGAGGCTGTTGCCTGTGCTGTGCCAAGCGCACGGACTCACCCCAGAGCAGGTCGTGGCAATCGCC
TCCAACATTGGCGGGAAACAGGCACTCGAGACTGTCCAGCGCCTGCTTCCCGTGCTGTGCCAAGCGCACG
GCCTCACCCCAGAGCAGGTCGTGGCAATCGCCTCCAACATTGGCGGGAAACAGGCACTCGAGACTGTCCA
GCGCCTGCTTCCCGTGCTGTGCCAAGCGCACGGATTAACCCCAGAGCAGGTCGTGGCCATTGCCTCGAAT
GGAGGGGGCAAACAGGCGTTGGAAACCGTACAACGATTGCTGCCGGTGCTGTGCCAAGCGCACGGACTCA
GAGACG
