>Addgene plasmid #43542 | III-CAAT | addgene partial sequence | sequence record 61453 | M13-F20 5'-TGTAAAACGACGGCCAGT-3'
GGGCGAATTGGGCCCTCTAGATGCATGCTCGAGCGGCCGCCAGTGTGATGGATATCTGCAGAATTCGCCC
TTGATGCCGTCCTAGCGCGTCTCGGCTCACCCCAGAGCAGGTCGTGGCGATCGCAAGCCACGACGGAGGA
AAGCAAGCCTTGGAAACAGTACAGAGGCTGTTGCCTGTGCTGTGCCAAGCGCACGGACTCACCCCAGAGC
AGGTCGTGGCAATCGCCTCCAACATTGGCGGGAAACAGGCACTCGAGACTGTCCAGCGCCTGCTTCCCGT
GCTGTGCCAAGCGCACGGCCTCACCCCAGAGCAGGTCGTGGCAATCGCCTCCAACATTGGCGGGAAACAG
GCACTCGAGACTGTCCAGCGCCTGCTTCCCGTGCTGTGCCAAGCGCACGGATTAACCCCAGAGCAGGTCG
TGGCCATTGCCTCGAATGGAGGGGGCAAACAGGCGTTGGAAACCGTACAACGATTGCTGCCGGTGCTGTG
CCAAGCGCACGGACTCAGAGACGTGGGCACAGGAAAGATACTTAAGGGCGAATTCCAGCACACTGGCGGC
CGTTACTAGTGGATCCGAGCTCGGTACCAAGCTTGATGCATAGCTTGAGTATTCTATAGTGTCACCTAAA
TAGCTTGGCGTAATCATGGTCATAGCTGTTTCCTGTGTGAAATTGTTATCCGCTCACAATTCCACACAAC
ATACGAGCCGGAAGCATAAAGTGTAAAGCCTGGGGTGCCTAATGAGTGAGCTAACTCACATTAATTGCGT
TGCGCTCACTGCCCGCTTTCCAGTCGGGAAACCTGTCGTGCCAGCTGCATTAATGAATCGGCCAACGCGC
GGGGAGAGNCGGTTTGCGTATTGGGCGCTCTTCCGCTTCCTCGCTCACTGACTCGCTGCGCTCGGTCGTT
CGGCTGCGGCGA
